Addgene plasmid #181793: pDonor14-ShHELIX-KanR (CJT70)
Purpose: pDonor for ShHELIX containing 14bp of spacing between the I-AniI site and LE/RE and encoding a kanamycin resistance gene as cargo
Depositing lab: Benjamin Kleinstiver. Depositing organization: Massachusetts General Hospital. Publication: Precise cut-and-paste DNA insertion using engineered type V-K CRISPR-associated transposases. Tou CJ, Orr B, Kleinstiver BP. Nat Biotechnol. 2023 Jan 2. doi: 10.1038/s41587-022-01574-x. PubMed 36593413.
Backbone
  Vector backbone: pUC19, R6K origin of replication
  Vector type: Bacterial Expression
Growth in bacteria
  Bacterial resistance: Kanamycin, 50 μg/mL
  Growth temperature: 37°C
  Growth strain: Pir1
  Copy number: Low Copy
Gene/Insert
  Gene/Insert name: KanR, R6K origin of replication
  Species: Synthetic
  Cloning method: Gibson Cloning
  Sequencing primers: 5′ ctgacgccgttggatacaccaagg; 3′ ttgagtgacacaggaacacttaac
Terms and licenses: Academic/Nonprofit Terms; Industry Terms: Not Available to Industry
Depositor comments: Please visit https://www.biorxiv.org/content/10.1101/2022.01.07.475005v1 for bioRxiv preprint.
How to cite: pDonor14-ShHELIX-KanR (CJT70) was a gift from Benjamin Kleinstiver (Addgene plasmid # 181793 ; http://n2t.net/addgene:181793 ; RRID:Addgene_181793)
