[The description below was written by a language model from this plasmid's Addgene catalogue record and pLannotate feature annotations shown in this document.]
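Description:
pDonor14-ShHELIX-KanR (CJT70) is a small (about 3 kb) bacterial donor plasmid for ShHELIX, an engineered type V-K CRISPR-associated transposase system designed for cut-and-paste DNA insertion. The catalogue lists a pUC19-derived backbone carrying an R6K origin. In the feature table, only short remnants of the ColE1/pUC origin and the pBR322 bom region are detected, while a complete R6K γ origin spans the sequence junction. Because R6K γ requires the pi initiator protein supplied in trans, the plasmid replicates only in pir-expressing hosts such as the listed Pir1 strain and behaves as a conditional (suicide) replicon elsewhere. It is maintained at low copy under kanamycin selection.

The cargo is a kanamycin resistance cassette: the neo/nptII coding sequence, preceded by a Tn5 tnpA fragment that is probably residual upstream sequence carried along with the cassette. It is flanked by a full FRT site and a minimal FRT site, which would in principle allow FLP-mediated excision of the marker. According to the record, the transposon left and right ends (LE/RE) are each separated by 14 bp from an I-AniI homing endonuclease site. This spacing presumably positions the nicking activity that HELIX uses to release the donor. These ends and I-AniI sites were not annotated by the automated feature caller, so their positions cannot be given here. An incP oriT is also present, which could permit conjugative mobilisation, and rrnB T1 and lambda t0 terminators insulate the cassette. Since the same kanamycin marker serves as plasmid selection and as transposon cargo, the construct suits assays in which integration into a target is scored by kanamycin resistance in non-permissive hosts.
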