Features (pLannotate 1.2.2; 11 found; start..end, strand, type, name):
    184..292     -  oriT           oriT: incP origin of transfer
    744..791     -  protein_bind   FRT: FLP-mediated recombination occurs in the 8-bp core sequence TCTAGAAA (Turan and Bode, 2011). FLP recombinase from the Saccharomyces cerevisiae 2μ plasmid
    850..1146    +  CDS            tnpA (fragment): TN5P_ECOLX - Also known as tnp. Experimental evidence at protein level: Swiss-Prot protein existence level 1. Mediates transposition of transposon Tn5 by a 'cut and paste' mechanism. First, the monomeric transposase binds the 19 bp inverted DNA repeats flanking the transposon. Then, dimerization of the DNA- bound transposase creates a synaptic DNA complex. After nicking of the first DNA strand, excision of the transposon proceeds through a series of intermediates. The transposase then mediates the insertion of the transposon at a new site by strand transfer. The activity of the wild- type tran
   1178..1969    +  CDS            neo: KKA2_KLEPN - Also known as kan, nptII. Experimental evidence at protein level: Swiss-Prot protein existence level 1. Resistance to kanamycin, neomycin, paromomycin, ribostamycin, butirosin and gentamicin B. From Klebsiella pneumoniae.
   1973..1989    +  promoter       AmpR promoter (fragment): bla
   2080..2113    -  protein_bind   FRT (minimal): supports FLP-mediated excision but not integration (Turan and Bode, 2011) FLP recombinase from the Saccharomyces cerevisiae 2μ plasmid
   2175..2261    -  terminator     rrnB T1 terminator: Escherichia coli rrnB; transcription terminator T1 from the E. coli rrnB gene
   2297..2391    -  terminator     lambda t0 terminator: transcription terminator from phage lambda
   2672..2696    -  misc_feature   bom (fragment): basis of mobility region from pBR322
   2697..2740    +  rep_origin     ori (fragment): high-copy-number ColE1/pMB1/pBR322/pUC origin of replication
   2746..152     -  rep_origin     R6K γ ori (across the origin): γ replication origin from E. coli plasmid R6K; requires the R6K initiator protein pi for replication
>Addgene plasmid #181793 | pDonor14-ShHELIX-KanR (CJT70) | addgene full sequence | sequence record 358228 | Addgene NGS Result
AAACATGAGAGCTTAGTACGTTAGCCATGAGAGCTTAGTACGTTAGCCATGAGGGTTTAGTTCGTTAAAC
ATGAGAGCTTAGTACGTTAAACTTGAGAGCTTAGTACGTGAAACATGAGAGCTTAGTACGTACTATCAAC
AGGTTGAACTGCCCATGTTCTTTCCTGCGTTATCAGAGCTTATCGGCCAGCCTCGCAGAGCAGGATTCCC
GTTGAGCACCGCCAGGTGCGAATAAGGGACAGTGAAGAAGGAACACCCGCTCGCGGGTGGGCCTACTTCA
CCTATCCTGCCCGGCTGACGCCGTTGGATACACCAAGGAAAGTCTACACGAACCCTTTGGCAAAATCCTG
TATATCGTGCGAAAAAGGATGGATATACCGAAAAAATCGCTATAATGACCCCGAAGCAGGGTTATGCAGC
GGAAAGTAGTACTTTAGACATCTCTTTACAGAGAAACCTCCTCACACAAAAGGCGTAGTGTACAGTGACA
AATTATCTGTCGTCGGTGACAGATTAATGTCATTGTGACTATTTAATTGTCGTCGTGACCCATCAGCGTT
GCTTAATTAATTGATGACAAATTAAATGTCATCAATATAATATGCTCTGCAATTATTATACAAAGCAATT
AAAACAAGCGGATAAAAGGACTTGCTTTCAACCCACCCCTAAGTTTAATAGTTACTGAGGGGGATCCACT
AGTGAGCTCATGCATGATCTCGAATTAGCTTCAAAAGCGCTCTGAAGTTCCTATACTTTCTAGAGAATAG
GAACTTCGGAATAGGAACTTCAAGATCCCCTGATTCCCTTTGTCAACAGCAATGGATAATTCGATTTAAC
AAATGCATGGCGCAAGGGCTGCTAAAGGAAGCGGAACACGTAGAAAGCCAGTCCGCAGAAACGGTGCTGA
CCCCGGATGAATGTCAGCTACTGGGCTATCTGGACAAGGGAAAACGCAAGCGCAAAGAGAAAGCAGGTAG
CTTGCAGTGGGCTTACATGGCGATAGCTAGACTGGGCGGTTTTATGGACAGCAAGCGAACCGGAATTGCC
AGCTGGGGCGCCCTCTGGTAAGGTTGGGAAGCCCTGCAAAGTAAACTGGATGGCTTTCTTGCCGCCAAGG
ATCTGATGGCGCAGGGGATCAAGATCTGATCAAGAGACAGGATGAGGATCGTTTCGCATGATTGAACAAG
ATGGATTGCACGCAGGTTCTCCGGCCGCTTGGGTGGAGAGGCTATTCGGCTATGACTGGGCACAACAGAC
AATCGGCTGCTCTGATGCCGCCGTGTTCCGGCTGTCAGCGCAGGGGCGCCCGGTTCTTTTTGTCAAGACC
GACCTGTCCGGTGCCCTGAATGAACTGCAGGACGAGGCAGCGCGGCTATCGTGGCTGGCCACGACGGGCG
TTCCTTGCGCAGCTGTGCTCGACGTTGTCACTGAAGCGGGAAGGGACTGGCTGCTATTGGGCGAAGTGCC
GGGGCAGGATCTCCTGTCATCCCACCTTGCTCCTGCCGAGAAAGTATCCATCATGGCTGATGCAATGCGG
CGGCTGCATACGCTTGATCCGGCTACCTGCCCATTCGACCACCAAGCGAAACATCGCATCGAGCGAGCAC
GTACTCGGATGGAAGCCGGTCTTGTCGATCAGGATGATCTGGACGAAGAGCATCAGGGGCTCGCGCCAGC
CGAACTGTTCGCCAGGCTCAAGGCGCGCATGCCCGACGGCGAGGATCTCGTCGTGACCCATGGCGATGCC
TGCTTGCCGAATATCATGGTGGAAAATGGCCGCTTTTCTGGATTCATCGACTGTGGCCGGCTGGGTGTGG
CGGACCGCTATCAGGACATAGCGTTGGCTACCCGTGATATTGCTGAAGAGCTTGGCGGCGAATGGGCTGA
CCGCTTCCTCGTGCTTTACGGTATCGCCGCTCCCGATTCGCAGCGCATCGCCTTCTATCGCCTTCTTGAC
GAGTTCTTCTGAATTGAAAAAGGAAGAGTATGAGGATCCAACATTTCCAATCACTAGTGAATTATCTAGA
ATTATTCCATTGAGTAAGTTTTTAAGCACATCAGCTTCAAAAGCGCTCTGAAGTTCCTATACTTTCTAGA
GAATAGGAACTTCGGAATAGGTACTTCAAGATCCCCAATTCGAGATCGTCCGGGCCGCAAGCTCCTAGCG
GCGGATTTGTCCTACTCAGGAGAGCGTTCACCGACAAACAACAGATAAAACGAAAGGCCCAGTCTTTCGA
CTGAGCCTTTCGTTTTATTTGATGCCTCAAGCTAGAGAGTCATTACCCTAGCTTGGATTCTCACCAATAA
AAAACGCCCGGCGGCAACCGAGCGTTCTGAACAAATCCAGATGGAGTTCTGAGGTCATTACTGGATCTAT
CAACAGGAGTCCAAGCTCAGCTAATTAAGGCGACAGTCAATTTGTCATTATGAAAATACACAAAAGCTTT
TTCCTATCTTGCAAAGCGACAGCTAATTTGTCACAATCACGGACAACGACATCTATTTTGTCACTGCAAA
GAGGTTATGCTAAAACTGCCAAAGCGCTATAATCTATACTGTATAAGGATTTTACTGATGACAATAATTT
GTCACAACGACATATAATTAGTCACTGTACACGTAGAGACGTAGCTGAGGAGGTTTCTCTGTAAAAATGC
TACCTCTCGCGATATGGTGCACTCTCAGTACAATCTTGTAGCACCGCCTACATACCTCGCTCTGCTAATC
CTGTTACCAGCCGGTTGTCAGCCGTTAAGTGTTCCTGTGTCACTCAAAATTGCTTTGAGAGGCTCTAAGG
GCTTCTCAGTGCGTTACATCCCTGGCTTGTTGTCCACAACCGTTAAACCTTAAAAGCTTTAAAAGCCTTA
TATATTCTTTTTTTTCTTATAAAACTTAAAACCTTAGAGGCTATTTAAGTTGCTGATTTATATTAATTTT
ATTGTTCAAACATGAGAGCTTAGTACGTG
